Addgene plasmid #111318: pRS314 HA-SNU114
Purpose: HA-SNU114
Depositing lab: Christine Guthrie. Depositing organization: University of California, San Francisco (UCSF). Publication: Genetic analysis reveals a role for the C terminus of the Saccharomyces cerevisiae GTPase Snu114 during spliceosome activation. Brenner TJ, Guthrie C. Genetics. 2005 Jul;170(3):1063-80. doi: 10.1534/genetics.105.042044. Epub 2005 May 23. PubMed 15911574.
Backbone
  Vector backbone: pRS314
  Backbone size w/o insert (bp): 4783
  Total vector size (bp): 8000
  Vector type: Yeast Expression
  Selectable markers: TRP1
Growth in bacteria
  Bacterial resistance: Ampicillin, 100 μg/mL
  Growth temperature: 37°C
  Growth strain: DH5alpha
  Copy number: Low Copy
Gene/Insert
  Gene/Insert name: SNU114 (alt names: GIN10; YKL173W)
  Species: S. cerevisiae (budding yeast)
  Insert size (bp): 3000
  Tag / fusion protein: HA (N terminal on insert)
Terms and licenses: Academic/Nonprofit Terms; Industry Terms: Not Available to Industry
How to cite: pRS314 HA-SNU114 was a gift from Christine Guthrie (Addgene plasmid # 111318 ; http://n2t.net/addgene:111318 ; RRID:Addgene_111318)
