[The description below was written by a language model from this plasmid's Addgene catalogue record and pLannotate feature annotations shown in this document.]
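Description:
pRS314 HA-SNU114 is a yeast centromeric shuttle plasmid built on the pRS314 backbone for expressing an epitope-tagged copy of the Saccharomyces cerevisiae SNU114 gene (also called GIN10, YKL173W). In yeast it is maintained through a CEN6/ARS element, which keeps it at low, roughly single-copy levels and promotes stable segregation. Selection there relies on the TRP1 auxotrophic marker, driven by its own promoter, in trp1 host strains. In E. coli it replicates from a ColE1/pUC-type origin and is selected with ampicillin through the β-lactamase gene. An f1 origin is also present, allowing single-stranded DNA production. The short RSF ori, lacI, rop and bom hits in the annotation are small fragments, most likely backbone remnants or homology matches rather than functional parts.

The insert sits in the pBluescript-derived cloning region, between the T3 and T7 phage promoters and interrupting the lacZα segment. It consists of a 3xHA tag placed just upstream of the full SNU114 coding sequence, giving an N-terminally HA-tagged protein. Snu114 is a GTP-binding component of the U5 snRNP required for pre-mRNA splicing. No yeast promoter is annotated and the record does not state which one drives expression. About 300 bp of unannotated sequence lies upstream of the tag and a shorter stretch follows the coding region, so flanking regulatory sequence may be present, but this cannot be confirmed. The sequenced plasmid is 8,375 nt, slightly larger than the approximate 8,000 bp catalogue figure. The associated publication concerns genetic analysis of Snu114's role in spliceosome activation, and the HA tag would allow immunodetection or immunoprecipitation of the protein in such work.
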