Features (pLannotate 1.2.2; 21 found; start..end, strand, type, name):
      1..57      +  rep_origin     RSF ori (fragment): Plasmids containing the RSF 1030 origin of replication can be propagated in E. coli cells that contain additional plasmids with compatible origins.
     59..151     +  CDS            lacI (fragment): lac repressor; lacI; The lac repressor binds to the lac operator to inhibit transcription in E. coli. This inhibition can be relieved by adding lactose or isopropyl-β-D-thiogalactopyranoside (IPTG).
    164..185     +  protein_bind   CAP binding site: CAP binding activates transcription in the presence of cAMP. E. coli catabolite activator protein
    200..230     +  promoter       lac promoter: promoter for the E. coli lac operon
    238..254     +  protein_bind   lac operator: The lac repressor binds to the lac operator to inhibit transcription in E. coli. This inhibition can be relieved by adding lactose or isopropyl-β-D-thiogalactopyranoside (IPTG). lac repressor encoded by lacI
    299..317     +  promoter       T3 promoter: promoter for bacteriophage T3 RNA polymerase
    329..351     -  misc_feature   MCS (fragment): pBluescript multiple cloning site
    670..759     +  CDS            3xHA: three tandem HA epitope tags
    775..3795    +  CDS            SNU114: SN114_YEAST - Also known as GIN10. Experimental evidence at protein level: Swiss-Prot protein existence level 1. Component of the U5 snRNP complex required for pre-mRNA splicing. Binds GTP. From Saccharomyces cerevisiae (strain ATCC 204508 / S288c) (Baker's yeast).
   4033..4051    -  promoter       T7 promoter: promoter for bacteriophage T7 RNA polymerase
   4054..4211    +  CDS            lacZα (fragment): LacZα fragment of β-galactosidase; lacZ fragment
   4215..4643    +  rep_origin     f1 ori (sequence partly withheld): f1 bacteriophage origin of replication; arrow indicates direction of (+) strand synthesis
   4671..4722    -  misc_feature   bom (fragment): basis of mobility region from pBR322
   4773..5447    -  CDS            TRP1: phosphoribosylanthranilate isomerase, required for tryptophan biosynthesis; S. cerevisiae TRP1; yeast auxotrophic marker
   5448..5595    -  promoter       TRP1 promoter: S. cerevisiae TRP1
   5733..5782    -  misc_feature   bom (fragment): basis of mobility region from pBR322
   5884..5919    -  CDS            rop (fragment): Rop protein, which maintains plasmids at low copy number; rop
   5987..6490    -  misc_feature   CEN/ARS: S. cerevisiae CEN6 centromere fused to an autonomously replicating sequence
   6527..6631    +  promoter       AmpR promoter: bla
   6632..7492    +  CDS            AmpR: β-lactamase; bla; confers resistance to ampicillin, carbenicillin, and related antibiotics
   7663..8251    +  rep_origin     ori: high-copy-number ColE1/pMB1/pBR322/pUC origin of replication
>Addgene plasmid #111318 | pRS314 HA-SNU114 | addgene full sequence | sequence record 214667 | Addgene NGS Result
CCGCTCGCCGCAGCCGAACGACCGAGCGCAGCGAGTCAGTGAGCGAGGAAGCGGAAGAGCGCCCAATACG
CAAACCGCCTCTCCCCGCGCGTTGGCCGATTCATTAATGCAGCTGGCACGACAGGTTTCCCGACTGGAAA
GCGGGCAGTGAGCGCAACGCAATTAATGTGAGTTAGCTCACTCATTAGGCACCCCAGGCTTTACACTTTA
TGCTTCCGGCTCGTATGTTGTGTGGAATTGTGAGCGGATAACAATTTCACACAGGAAACAGCTATGACCA
TGATTACGCCAAGCTCGAAATTAACCCTCACTAAAGGGAACAAAAGCTGGTACCGGGCCCCCCCTCGAGG
TAGCGTATACTCTGGCATTTTTCATTTATTTGACTTATTTTTATTTATTTTATTGTACAATGGCAAACAA
ATACACGGACTGGTATGTTCTTCGTCAAATTGATGATCTGTTCTTTTGGCTTATCCTTATGGGATGATTA
ATGATTGTTAAAGCCTCATTGCGGAAATTTTAATGCCGGAAAGGCCTGAAAAATTTCAAAGTGGCAGAAA
ACAAGGCTTTGGGGCATTACTTGCCAACGGCTGACGATTGCTAGCTGCTTTTACAGAAGCGATACACAAT
AGCTCCTAACATAGCAAAATGGAATTCGGCCGCATCTTTTACCCATACGATGTTCCTGACTATGCGGGCT
ATCCCTATGACGTCCCGGACTATGCAGGATCCTATCCATATGACGTTCCAGATTACGCTGCTCAGTGCAG
ATCTGAAGGTGACGATTTATTCGATGAGTTTGGAAATTTGATCGGAGTTGATCCTTTTGACTCGGATGAA
GAAGAAAGTGTGCTGGATGAGCAAGAACAATATCAAACCAATACGTTTGAGGGGAGCGGCAACAACAATG
AGATTGAGAGCAGACAACTTACCTCGTTAGGAAGTAAAAAGGAACTTGGAATTTCCTTAGAGCACCCTTA
TGGTAAGGAAGTGGAAGTATTAATGGAAACTAAGAACACACAGTCACCACAGACTCCACTGGTAGAGCCG
GTTACAGAACGAACAAAGTTGCAAGAGCATACAATTTTTACACAATTAAAAAAAAACATTCCGAAGACTA
GATATAATCGAGACTATATGTTATCAATGGCTAACATTCCGGAGAGGATAATAAATGTTGGTGTCATTGG
ACCTCTTCACTCAGGTAAGACCTCTTTGATGGATCTCCTAGTAATCGACTCACACAAACGCATACCAGAT
ATGTCTAAGAATGTAGAACTTGGATGGAAACCGCTAAGATACCTGGATAATTTGAAACAAGAGATTGACC
GGGGTCTTTCCATTAAACTTAATGGTTCCACTCTACTCTGCACCGATTTAGAATCCAAGTCTAGAATGAT
AAACTTTTTGGATGCACCAGGGCATGTTAATTTTATGGATGAAACGGCAGTCGCACTTGCAGCAAGTGAT
CTGGTTTTAATCGTGATAGATGTTGTAGAAGGTGTTACATTTGTGGTAGAGCAATTGATAAAACAAAGTA
TTAAAAATAATGTAGCAATGTGTTTTGTTATAAATAAACTCGACAGATTGATTCTAGATTTAAAGTTGCC
ACCAATGGACGCATACTTGAAGTTAAATCATATAATTGCAAATATCAATTCCTTTACGAAGGGAAACGTG
TTTTCACCAATAGACAATAACATAATATTTGCGTCTACAAAGCTGGGCTTCACATTCACTATCAAGGAAT
TTGTTTCTTATTATTACGCCCACTCCATACCTTCTTCTAAGATAGACGACTTTACCACAAGGCTATGGGG
TAGCGTATATTACCATAAAGGTAATTTCAGGACAAAACCATTTGAAAATGTAGAGAAGTACCCGACTTTC
GTTGAATTTATCCTCATCCCGCTTTATAAAATATTTTCCTACGCTTTATCTATGGAGAAAGATAAATTAA
AGAATTTGTTAAGGTCTAACTTTAGAGTTAATTTAAGTCAAGAGGCCCTCCAGTACGATCCGCAACCTTT
TTTAAAACACGTTCTACAGTTAATATTTAGGCAACAAACCGGTCTTGTAGATGCGATAACCAGATGTTAT
CAACCATTTGAATTATTCGACAATAAGACAGCTCATCTTTCAATTCCAGGAAAATCTACACCAGAAGGCA
CTCTTTGGGCTCATGTACTGAAAACTGTGGATTACGGTGGAGCAGAGTGGTCCCTTGTACGGATATACTC
TGGACTTTTGAAGAGAGGGGATACAGTACGTATACTTGATACATCACAATCTGAATCTCGCCAAAAAAGA
CAGTTGCATGATATCTCAAAGACGGAAACCTCCAACGAAGATGAAGATGAAGATGACGAAACGCCTTCAT
GTGAGGTCGAAGAAATTGGCTTATTAGGTGGCAGATATGTCTATCCGGTTCATGAAGCACACAAAGGACA
GATAGTATTAATAAAAGGTATTTCAAGTGCATATATTAAATCCGCGACGTTGTACTCTGTAAAGAGTAAG
GAGGACATGAAACAGCTAAAATTTTTCAAACCTTTAGATTATATTACCGAGGCAGTTTTCAAAATTGTTC
TTCAACCTTTACTGCCAAGGGAATTACCCAAGTTATTGGATGCCCTGAACAAAATTTCGAAATACTACCC
AGGCGTTATTATTAAAGTTGAGGAATCTGGAGAACATGTAATACTAGGAAATGGAGAGCTGTATATGGAC
TGTTTGTTGTATGATCTAAGAGCGAGTTATGCAAAGATAGAAATTAAAATATCTGATCCTTTAACTGTTT
TTTCTGAAAGTTGCTCAAATGAATCGTTCGCTTCAATACCTGTAAGTAATTCGATATCTCGCCTTGGTGA
GGAAAATTTACCAGGTCTGTCGATTAGTGTAGCCGCTGAACCAATGGACTCTAAAATGATTCAGGATTTG
AGCAGGAACACATTGGGAAAGGGTCAAAACTGCTTGGATATTGACGGAATAATGGACAACCCAAGGAAAC
TATCCAAAATATTGAGAACCGAGTATGGGTGGGATTCGTTGGCATCAAGAAACGTTTGGTCTTTTTATAA
TGGCAACGTGTTGATTAATGATACTTTGCCAGATGAAATCAGTCCTGAATTATTATCCAAATATAAGGAA
CAAATAATACAAGGATTTTACTGGGCTGTAAAAGAGGGGCCTTTGGCAGAAGAACCAATTTATGGTGTAC
AGTATAAATTGTTATCGATCTCAGTACCTTCCGACGTAAACATTGACGTTATGAAAAGTCAAATTATTCC
GCTAATGAAAAAAGCCTGTTACGTTGGCTTACTGACAGCAATCCCAATTTTATTGGAACCCATCTATGAA
GTTGACATCACGGTCCACGCCCCCTTGCTGCCAATAGTAGAGGAACTTATGAAGAAGAGACGTGGAAGCA
GGATATACAAAACAATAAAAGTGGCAGGGACACCATTGTTGGAGGTTCGTGGACAAGTTCCGGTTATTGA
ATCTGCAGGATTCGAGACAGATTTGAGATTATCTACGAATGGTCTTGGTATGTGTCAGCTGTACTTTTGG
CACAAGATATGGAGGAAGGTTCCTGGTGATGTTTTGGATAAAGATGCGTTTATTCCAAAATTGAAACCCG
CACCTATCAACAGTTTAAGTCGTGATTTCGTGATGAAAACAAGAAGGCGGAAGGGTATTTCTACAGGTGG
ATTTATGTCAAATGATGGTCCTACGCTTGAAAAGTATATAAGCGCTGAATTATACGCTCAATTAAGAGAA
AATGGCTTAGTACCGTGAAAATCTTGGCGCATAAGAATTAAGCAATATGTCCACAATATTTTTATTCAGC
AGAATTTACATATGACTTCGTATTTAGTGATATAACTACTCATCGGGACTGAAAATTTTTTATTTCTGCC
TAAATACAGATGAGATGAGCTTTATAGAATTTTACGCTGTTAAAAAGTTAAACGGTAACAAAGCACAGTT
AGTTGAACAACGGTATATAGAGAATGGCGAGCTCCAATTCGCCCTATAGTGAGTCGTATTACAATTCACT
GGCCGTCGTTTTACAACGTCGTGACTGGGAAAACCCTGGCGTTACCCAACTTAATCGCCTTGCAGCACAT
CCCCCTTTCGCCAGCTGGCGTAATAGCGAAGAGGCCCGCACCGATCGCCCTTCCCAACAGTTGCGCAGCC
TGAATGGCGAATGG
[124 nt withheld, positions 4215-4338]
C
[91 nt withheld, positions 4340-4430]
A
[49 nt withheld, positions 4432-4480]
CCTTTGACGTTGGAGTCCACGTTCTTT
[37 nt withheld, positions 4508-4544]
ACCCTATCTCGGTCTATTCTTTTGATTTATAAGGGATTTTGCCGATTTCGGCCTATTGGTTAAAAAATGA
GCTGATTTAACAAAAATTTAACGCGAATTTTAACAAAATATTAACGCTTACAATTTCCTGATGCGGTATT
TTCTCCTTACGCATCTGTGCGGTATTTCACACCGCATAGATCGGCAAGTGCACAAACAATACTTAAATAA
ATACTACTCAGTAATAACCTATTTCTTAGCATTTTTGACGAAATTTGCTATTTTGTTAGAGTCTTTTACA
CCATTTGTCTCCACACCTCCGCTTACATCAACACCAATAACGCCATTTAATCTAAGCGCATCACCAACAT
TTTCTGGCGTCAGTCCACCAGCTAACATAAAATGTAAGCTTTCGGGGCTCTCTTGCCTTCCAACCCAGTC
AGAAATCGAGTTCCAATCCAAAAGTTCACCTGTCCCACCTGCTTCTGAATCAAACAAGGGAATAAACGAA
TGAGGTTTCTGTGAAGCTGCACTGAGTAGTATGTTGCAGTCTTTTGGAAATACGAGTCTTTTAATAACTG
GCAAACCGAGGAACTCTTGGTATTCTTGCCACGACTCATCTCCATGCAGTTGGACGATATCAATGCCGTA
ATCATTGACCAGAGCCAAAACATCCTCCTTAGGTTGATTACGAAACACGCCAACCAAGTATTTCGGAGTG
CCTGAACTATTTTTATATGCTTTTACAAGACTTGAAATTTTCCTTGCAATAACCGGGTCAATTGTTCTCT
TTCTATTGGGCACACATATAATACCCAGCAAGTCAGCATCGGAATCTAGAGCACATTCTGCGGCCTCTGT
GCTCTGCAAGCCGCAAACTTTCACCAATGGACCAGAACTACCTGTGAAATTAATAACAGACATACTCCAA
GCTGCCTTTGTGTGCTTAATCACGTATACTCACGTGCTCAATAGTCACCAATGCCCTCCCTCTTGGCCCT
CTCCTTTTCTTTTTTCGACCGAATTAATTCTTAATCGGCAAAAAAAGAAAAGCTCCGGATCAAGATTGTA
CGTAAGGTGACAAGCTATTTTTCAATAAAGAATATCTTCCACTACTGCCATCTGGCGTCATAACTGCAAA
GTACACATATATTACGATGCTGTTCTATTAAATGCTTCCTATATTATATATATAGTAATGTCGTGATCTA
TGGTGCACTCTCAGTACAATCTGCTCTGATGCCGCATAGTTAAGCCAGCCCCGACACCCGCCAACACCCG
CTGACGCGCCCTGACGGGCTTGTCTGCTCCCGGCATCCGCTTACAGACAAGCTGTGACCGTCTCCGGGAG
CTGCATGTGTCAGAGGTTTTCACCGTCATCACCGAAACGCGCGAGACGAAAGGGCCTCGTGATACGCCTA
TTTTTATAGGTTAATGTCATGATAATAATGGTTTCTTAGACGGATCGCTTGCCTGTAACTTACACGCGCC
TCGTATCTTTTAATGATGGAATAATTTGGGAATTTACTCTGTGTTTATTTATTTTTATGTTTTGTATTTG
GATTTTAGAAAGTAAATAAAGAAGGTAGAAGAGTTACGGAATGAAGAAAAAAAAATAAACAAAGGTTTAA
AAAATTTCAACAAAAAGCGTACTTTACATATATATTTATTAGACAAGAAAAGCAGATTAAATAGATATAC
ATTCGATTAACGATAAGTAAAATGTAAAATCACAGGATTTTCGTGTGTGGTCTTCTACACAGACAAGATG
AAACAATTCGGCATTAATACCTGAGAGCAGGAAGAGCAAGATAAAAGGTAGTATTTGTTGGCGATCCCCC
TAGAGTCTTTTACATCTTCGGAAAACAAAAACTATTTTTTCTTTAATTTCTTTTTTTACTTTCTATTTTT
AATTTATATATTTATATTAAAAAATTTAAATTATAATTATTTTTATAGCACGTGATGAAAAGGACCCAGG
TGGCACTTTTCGGGGAAATGTGCGCGGAACCCCTATTTGTTTATTTTTCTAAATACATTCAAATATGTAT
CCGCTCATGAGACAATAACCCTGATAAATGCTTCAATAATATTGAAAAAGGAAGAGTATGAGTATTCAAC
ATTTCCGTGTCGCCCTTATTCCCTTTTTTGCGGCATTTTGCCTTCCTGTTTTTGCTCACCCAGAAACGCT
GGTGAAAGTAAAAGATGCTGAAGATCAGTTGGGTGCACGAGTGGGTTACATCGAACTGGATCTCAACAGC
GGTAAGATCCTTGAGAGTTTTCGCCCCGAAGAACGTTTTCCAATGATGAGCACTTTTAAAGTTCTGCTAT
GTGGCGCGGTATTATCCCGTATTGACGCCGGGCAAGAGCAACTCGGTCGCCGCATACACTATTCTCAGAA
TGACTTGGTTGAGTACTCACCAGTCACAGAAAAGCATCTTACGGATGGCATGACAGTAAGAGAATTATGC
AGTGCTGCCATAACCATGAGTGATAACACTGCGGCCAACTTACTTCTGACAACGATCGGAGGACCGAAGG
AGCTAACCGCTTTTTTGCACAACATGGGGGATCATGTAACTCGCCTTGATCGTTGGGAACCGGAGCTGAA
TGAAGCCATACCAAACGACGAGCGTGACACCACGATGCCTGTAGCAATGGCAACAACGTTGCGCAAACTA
TTAACTGGCGAACTACTTACTCTAGCTTCCCGGCAACAATTAATAGACTGGATGGAGGCGGATAAAGTTG
CAGGACCACTTCTGCGCTCGGCCCTTCCGGCTGGCTGGTTTATTGCTGATAAATCTGGAGCCGGTGAGCG
TGGGTCTCGCGGTATCATTGCAGCACTGGGGCCAGATGGTAAGCCCTCCCGTATCGTAGTTATCTACACG
ACGGGGAGTCAGGCAACTATGGATGAACGAAATAGACAGATCGCTGAGATAGGTGCCTCACTGATTAAGC
ATTGGTAACTGTCAGACCAAGTTTACTCATATATACTTTAGATTGATTTAAAACTTCATTTTTAATTTAA
AAGGATCTAGGTGAAGATCCTTTTTGATAATCTCATGACCAAAATCCCTTAACGTGAGTTTTCGTTCCAC
TGAGCGTCAGACCCCGTAGAAAAGATCAAAGGATCTTCTTGAGATCCTTTTTTTCTGCGCGTAATCTGCT
GCTTGCAAACAAAAAAACCACCGCTACCAGCGGTGGTTTGTTTGCCGGATCAAGAGCTACCAACTCTTTT
TCCGAAGGTAACTGGCTTCAGCAGAGCGCAGATACCAAATACTGTTCTTCTAGTGTAGCCGTAGTTAGGC
CACCACTTCAAGAACTCTGTAGCACCGCCTACATACCTCGCTCTGCTAATCCTGTTACCAGTGGCTGCTG
CCAGTGGCGATAAGTCGTGTCTTACCGGGTTGGACTCAAGACGATAGTTACCGGATAAGGCGCAGCGGTC
GGGCTGAACGGGGGGTTCGTGCACACAGCCCAGCTTGGAGCGAACGACCTACACCGAACTGAGATACCTA
CAGCGTGAGCTATGAGAAAGCGCCACGCTTCCCGAAGGGAGAAAGGCGGACAGGTATCCGGTAAGCGGCA
GGGTCGGAACAGGAGAGCGCACGAGGGAGCTTCCAGGGGGAAACGCCTGGTATCTTTATAGTCCTGTCGG
GTTTCGCCACCTCTGACTTGAGCGTCGATTTTTGTGATGCTCGTCAGGGGGGCGGAGCCTATGGAAAAAC
GCCAGCAACGCGGCCTTTTTACGGTTCCTGGCCTTTTGCTGGCCTTTTGCTCACATGTTCTTTCCTGCGT
TATCCCCTGATTCTGTGGATAACCGTATTACCGCCTTTGAGTGAGCTGATA
